>Addgene plasmid #52687 | pFA6a-kanMX-tetO-Pcyc1-GFP-LINKER | depositor full sequence | sequence record 82017 | pFA6a-kanMX-tetO-Pcyc1-GFP-LINKER sequence 5413 bps
TCTATAGTGTCACCTAAATCGTATGTGTATGATACATAAGGTTATGTATTAATTGTAGCCGCGTTCTAAC
GACAATATGTCCATATGGTGCACTCTCAGTACAATCTGCTCTGATGCCGCATAGTTAAGCCAGCCCCGAC
ACCCGCCAACACCCGCTGACGCGCCCTGACGGGCTTGTCTGCTCCCGGCATCCGCTTACAGACAAGCTGT
GACCGTCTCCGGGAGCTGCATGTGTCAGAGGTTTTCACCGTCATCACCGAAACGCGCGAGACGAAAGGGC
CTCGTGATACGCCTATTTTTATAGGTTAATGTCATGATAATAATGGTTTCTTAGACGTCAGGTGGCACTT
TTCGGGGAAATGTGCGCGGAACCCCTATTTGTTTATTTTTCTAAATACATTCAAATATGTATCCGCTCAT
GAGACAATAACCCTGATAAATGCTTCAATAATATTGAAAAAGGAAGAGTATGAGTATTCAACATTTCCGT
GTCGCCCTTATTCCCTTTTTTGCGGCATTTTGCCTTCCTGTTTTTGCTCACCCAGAAACGCTGGTGAAAG
TAAAAGATGCTGAAGATCAGTTGGGTGCACGAGTGGGTTACATCGAACTGGATCTCAACAGCGGTAAGAT
CCTTGAGAGTTTTCGCCCCGAAGAACGTTTTCCAATGATGAGCACTTTTAAAGTTCTGCTATGTGGCGCG
GTATTATCCCGTATTGACGCCGGGCAAGAGCAACTCGGTCGCCGCATACACTATTCTCAGAATGACTTGG
TTGAGTACTCACCAGTCACAGAAAAGCATCTTACGGATGGCATGACAGTAAGAGAATTATGCAGTGCTGC
CATAACCATGAGTGATAACACTGCGGCCAACTTACTTCTGACAACGATCGGAGGACCGAAGGAGCTAACC
GCTTTTTTGCACAACATGGGGGATCATGTAACTCGCCTTGATCGTTGGGAACCGGAGCTGAATGAAGCCA
TACCAAACGACGAGCGTGACACCACGATGCCTGTAGCAATGGCAACAACGTTGCGCAAACTATTAACTGG
CGAACTACTTACTCTAGCTTCCCGGCAACAATTAATAGACTGGATGGAGGCGGATAAAGTTGCAGGACCA
CTTCTGCGCTCGGCCCTTCCGGCTGGCTGGTTTATTGCTGATAAATCTGGAGCCGGTGAGCGTGGGTCTC
GCGGTATCATTGCAGCACTGGGGCCAGATGGTAAGCCCTCCCGTATCGTAGTTATCTACACGACGGGGAG
TCAGGCAACTATGGATGAACGAAATAGACAGATCGCTGAGATAGGTGCCTCACTGATTAAGCATTGGTAA
CTGTCAGACCAAGTTTACTCATATATACTTTAGATTGATTTAAAACTTCATTTTTAATTTAAAAGGATCT
AGGTGAAGATCCTTTTTGATAATCTCATGACCAAAATCCCTTAACGTGAGTTTTCGTTCCACTGAGCGTC
AGACCCCGTAGAAAAGATCAAAGGATCTTCTTGAGATCCTTTTTTTCTGCGCGTAATCTGCTGCTTGCAA
ACAAAAAAACCACCGCTACCAGCGGTGGTTTGTTTGCCGGATCAAGAGCTACCAACTCTTTTTCCGAAGG
TAACTGGCTTCAGCAGAGCGCAGATACCAAATACTGTCCTTCTAGTGTAGCCGTAGTTAGGCCACCACTT
CAAGAACTCTGTAGCACCGCCTACATACCTCGCTCTGCTAATCCTGTTACCAGTGGCTGCTGCCAGTGGC
GATAAGTCGTGTCTTACCGGGTTGGACTCAAGACGATAGTTACCGGATAAGGCGCAGCGGTCGGGCTGAA
CGGGGGGTTCGTGCACACAGCCCAGCTTGGAGCGAACGACCTACACCGAACTGAGATACCTACAGCGTGA
GCATTGAGAAAGCGCCACGCTTCCCGAAGGGAGAAAGGCGGACAGGTATCCGGTAAGCGGCAGGGTCGGA
ACAGGAGAGCGCACGAGGGAGCTTCCAGGGGGAAACGCCTGGTATCTTTATAGTCCTGTCGGGTTTCGCC
ACCTCTGACTTGAGCGTCGATTTTTGTGATGCTCGTCAGGGGGGCGGAGCCTATGGAAAAACGCCAGCAA
CGCGGCCTTTTTACGGTTCCTGGCCTTTTGCTGGCCTTTTGCTCACATGTTCTTTCCTGCGTTATCCCCT
GATTCTGTGGATAACCGTATTACCGCCTTTGAGTGAGCTGATACCGCTCGCCGCAGCCGAACGACCGAGC
GCAGCGAGTCAGTGAGCGAGGAAGCGGAAGAGCGCCCAATACGCAAACCGCCTCTCCCCGCGCGTTGGCC
GATTCATTAATGCAGGTTAACCTGGCTTATCGAAATTAATACGACTCACTATAGGGAGACCGGCAGATCC
GCGGCCGCATAGGCCACTAGTGGATCTGATATCATCGATGAATTCGAGCTCGTTTAAACTGGATGGCGGC
GTTAGTATCGAATCGACAGCAGTATAGCGACCAGCATTCACATACGATTGACGCATGATATTACTTTCTG
CGCACTTAACTTCGCATCTGGGCAGATGATGTCGAGGCGAAAAAAAATATAAATCACGCTAACATTTGAT
TAAAATAGAACAACTACAATATAAAAAAACTATACAAATGACAAGTTCTTGAAAACAAGAATCTTTTTAT
TGTCAGTACTGATTAGAAAAACTCATCGAGCATCAAATGAAACTGCAATTTATTCATATCAGGATTATCA
ATACCATATTTTTGAAAAAGCCGTTTCTGTAATGAAGGAGAAAACTCACCGAGGCAGTTCCATAGGATGG
CAAGATCCTGGTATCGGTCTGCGATTCCGACTCGTCCAACATCAATACAACCTATTAATTTCCCCTCGTC
AAAAATAAGGTTATCAAGTGAGAAATCACCATGAGTGACGACTGAATCCGGTGAGAATGGCAAAAGCTTA
TGCATTTCTTTCCAGACTTGTTCAACAGGCCAGCCATTACGCTCGTCATCAAAATCACTCGCATCAACCA
AACCGTTATTCATTCGTGATTGCGCCTGAGCGAGACGAAATACGCGATCGCTGTTAAAAGGACAATTACA
AACAGGAATCGAATGCAACCGGCGCAGGAACACTGCCAGCGCATCAACAATATTTTCACCTGAATCAGGA
TATTCTTCTAATACCTGGAATGCTGTTTTGCCGGGGATCGCAGTGGTGAGTAACCATGCATCATCAGGAG
TACGGATAAAATGCTTGATGGTCGGAAGAGGCATAAATTCCGTCAGCCAGTTTAGTCTGACCATCTCATC
TGTAACATCATTGGCAACGCTACCTTTGCCATGTTTCAGAAACAACTCTGGCGCATCGGGCTTCCCATAC
AATCGATAGATTGTCGCACCTGATTGCCCGACATTATCGCGAGCCCATTTATACCCATATAAATCAGCAT
CCATGTTGGAATTTAATCGCGGCCTCGAAACGTGAGTCTTTTCCTTACCCATGGTTGTTTATGTTCGGAT
GTGATGTGAGAACTGTATCCTAGCAAGATTTTAAAAGGAAGTATATGAAAGAAGAACCTCAGTGGCAAAT
CCTAACCTTTTATATTTCTCTACAGGGGCGCGGCGTGGGGACAATTCAACGCGTCTGTGAGGGGAGCGTT
TCCCTGCTCGCAGGTCTGCAGCGAGGAGCCGTAATTTTTGCTTCGCGCCGTGCGGCCATCAAAATGTATG
GATGCAAATGATTATACATGGGGATGTATGGGCTAAATGTACGGGCGACAGTCACATCATGCCCCTGAGC
TGCGCACGTCAAGACTGTCAAGGAGGGTATTCTGGGCCTCCATGTCGCTGGCCGGGTGACCCGGCGGGGA
CGAGGCAAGCTAAACAGATCTGGGTAATATAGATCAATTCCTCGATCGAGTTTACCACTCCCTATCAGTG
ATAGAGAAAAGTGAAAGTCGAGTTTACCACTCCCTATCAGTGATAGAGAAAAGTGAAAGTCGAGTTTACC
ACTCCCTATCAGTGATAGAGAAAAGTGAAAGTCGAGTTTACCACTCCCTATCAGTGATAGAGAAAAGTGA
AAGTCGAGTTTACCACTCCCTATCAGTGATAGAGAAAAGTGAAAGTCGAGTTTACCACTCCCTATCAGTG
ATAGAGAAAAGTGAAAGTCGAGTTTACCACTCCCTATCAGTGATAGAGAAAAGTGAAAGTCGAGCTCGGT
ACCCTATGGCATGCATGTGCTCTGTATGTATATAAAACTCTTGTTTTCTTCTTTTCTCTAAATATTCTTT
CCTTATACATTAGGTCCTTTGTAGCATAAATTACTATACTTCTATAGACACGCAAACACAAATACACACA
CTAAATTACCGGATCAATTCGGGGGATCCGTTTATCATCCTGGAGGATGTTAATTAACAGTAAAGGAGAA
GAACTTTTCACTGGAGTTGTCCCAATTCTTGTTGAATTAGATGGTGATGTTAATGGGCACAAATTTTCTG
TCAGTGGAGAGGGTGAAGGTGATGCAACATACGGAAAACTTACCCTTAAATTTATTTGCACTACTGGAAA
ACTACCTGTTCCATGGCCAACACTTGTCACTACTTTCACTTATGGTGTTCAATGCTTTTCAAGATACCCA
GATCATATGAAACGGCATGACTTTTTCAAGAGTGCCATGCCCGAAGGTTATGTACAGGAAAGAACTATAT
TTTTCAAAGATGACGGGAACTACAAGACACGTGCTGAAGTCAAGTTTGAAGGTGATACCCTTGTTAATAG
AATCGAGTTAAAAGGTATTGATTTTAAAGAAGATGGAAACATTCTTGGACACAAATTGGAATACAACTAT
AACTCACACAATGTATACATCATGGCAGACAAACAAAAGAATGGAATCAAAGTTAACTTCAAAATTAGAC
ACAACATTGAAGATGGAAGCGTTCAACTAGCAGACCATTATCAACAAAATACTCCAATTGGCGATGGCCC
TGTCCTTTTACCAGACAACCATTACCTGTCCACACAATCTGCCCTTTCGAAAGATCCCAACGAAAAGAGA
GACCACATGGTCCTTCTTGAGTTTGTAACAGCTGCTGGGATTACACATGGCATGGATGAACTATACAAAC
TTGCTGATTACGGTGCTGGTGGCGCGCCACTTCTAAATAAGCGAATTTCTTATGATTTATGATTTTTATT
ATTAAATAAGTTATAAAAAAAATAAGTGTATACAAATTTTAAAGTGACTCTTAGGTTTTAAAACGAAAAT
TCTTATTCTTGAGTAACTCTTTCCTGTAGGTCAGGTTGCTTTCTCAGGTATAGTATGAGGTCGCTCTTAT
TGACCACACCTCTACCGGCAGATCCGCTAGGGATAACAGGGTAATATAGATCCGTCGACCTGCAGCGTAC
GAAGCTTCAGCTGGCGGCCGCGT
Features (pLannotate 1.2.2; 12 found; start..end, strand, type, name):
      1..19      -  promoter       SP6 promoter: promoter for bacteriophage SP6 RNA polymerase
     82..133     -  misc_feature   bom (fragment): basis of mobility region from pBR322
    235..270     -  CDS            rop (fragment): Rop protein, which maintains plasmids at low copy number; rop
    365..469     +  promoter       AmpR promoter: bla
    470..1330    +  CDS            AmpR: β-lactamase; bla; confers resistance to ampicillin, carbenicillin, and related antibiotics
   1501..2089    +  rep_origin     ori: high-copy-number ColE1/pMB1/pBR322/pUC origin of replication
   2272..2325    +  CDS            lacI (fragment): lac repressor; lacI; The lac repressor binds to the lac operator to inhibit transcription in E. coli. This inhibition can be relieved by adding lactose or isopropyl-β-D-thiogalactopyranoside (IPTG).
   2347..2365    +  promoter       T7 promoter: promoter for bacteriophage T7 RNA polymerase
   2470..3826    -  gene           kanMX: yeast selectable marker conferring kanamycin resistance (Wach et al., 1994)
   3909..4179    +  protein_bind   tetracycline response element: contains seven copies of the tetracycline operator tetO tetracycline repressor TetR
   4399..5109    +  CDS            GFP (S65T): GFP (S65T) is a basic (constitutively fluorescent) green fluorescent protein published in 1995, derived from Aequorea victoria.
   5151..5338    +  terminator     ADH1 terminator: S. cerevisiae ADH1; transcription terminator for the S. cerevisiae alcohol dehydrogenase 1 (ADH1) gene
