[The description below was written by a language model from this plasmid's Addgene catalogue record and pLannotate feature annotations shown in this document.]
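Description:
pFA6a-kanMX-tetO-Pcyc1-GFP-LINKER is a 5,413 bp PCR-template plasmid of the pFA6a family, used for promoter replacement and N-terminal tagging of chromosomal genes in the fission yeast S. pombe. It is derived from the corresponding "regular" pFA6a-kanMX-tetO-Pcyc1-GFP vector. In E. coli it is maintained through a high-copy ColE1/pUC-type origin and selected with ampicillin via the β-lactamase gene. The feature table shows no yeast replication origin, consistent with use as a source of integrating cassettes rather than as an episomal expression vector. SP6 and T7 promoters and short fragments of bom, rop and lacI are backbone remnants.

The functional module starts with the kanMX marker, which confers G418 resistance in yeast and lies in the opposite orientation to the rest of the cassette. It is followed by a tetracycline response element with seven tetO operators. According to the insert name, this is joined to a minimal cyc1 promoter, which is not separately annotated but would fall in the gap between the tetO array and GFP. Next comes a GFP (S65T) coding sequence and then an ADH1 terminator. Amplifying the kanMX-tetO7-Pcyc1-GFP segment with primers carrying homology to a target locus, and integrating it upstream of a gene, places that gene under tetracycline-regulatable control and fuses GFP to its N-terminus. Regulation presumably depends on a TetR-based factor supplied by the host strain, which the record does not describe.

This version differs from the parent by a short peptide linker added after the tag. Because the same linker is present across the whole LINKER series, one primer pair can amplify cassettes from any of these vectors, whereas each regular plasmid needs its own reverse primer.
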