Addgene plasmid #52687: pFA6a-kanMX-tetO-Pcyc1-GFP-LINKER
Purpose: Same as 41025, with additional linker
Depositing lab: Michael Nick Boddy. Depositing organization: Scripps California (The Scripps Research Institute).
Backbone
  Vector backbone: pFA6a-kanMX-tetO-Pcyc1-GFP (41025)
  Vector type: Yeast Expression ; Promoter replacement
  Selectable markers: G418
Growth in bacteria
  Bacterial resistance: Ampicillin, 100 μg/mL
  Growth temperature: 37°C
  Growth strain: DH5alpha
  Copy number: Unknown
Gene/Insert
  Gene/Insert name: tetO7-Pcyc1-GFP+LINKER
  Species: S. pombe (fission yeast)
Terms and licenses: Academic/Nonprofit Terms; Industry Terms: Not Available to Industry
Depositor comments: This is the same as the "regular" tetO plasmids (41022, 41023, 41024, 41025, or 41026) with an additional LADYGAG linker. This allows amplification of tagging cassettes from the LINKER vectors using the same pair of primers. For the “regular” vectors the reverse primer is unique to each plasmid.
How to cite: pFA6a-kanMX-tetO-Pcyc1-GFP-LINKER was a gift from Michael Nick Boddy (Addgene plasmid # 52687 ; http://n2t.net/addgene:52687 ; RRID:Addgene_52687)
