>Addgene plasmid #52687 | pFA6a-kanMX-tetO-Pcyc1-GFP-LINKER | addgene partial sequence | sequence record 83148 | T7 5'-TAATACGACTCACTATAGGG-3'
TGGATCTGATATCATCGATGAATTCGAGCTCGTTTAAACTGGATGGCGGCGTTAGTATCGAATCGACAGC
AGTATAGCGACCAGCATTCACATACGATTGACGCATGATATTACTTTCTGCGCACTTAACTTCGCATCTG
GGCAGATGATGTCGAGGCGAAAAAAAATATAAATCACGCTAACATTTGATTAAAATAGAACAACTACAAT
ATAAAAAAACTATACAAATGACAAGTTCTTGAAAACAAGAATCTTTTTATTGTCAGTACTGATTAGAAAA
ACTCATCGAGCATCAAATGAAACTGCAATTTATTCATATCAGGATTATCAATACCATATTTTTGAAAAAG
CCGTTTCTGTAATGAAGGAGAAAACTCACCGAGGCAGTTCCATAGGATGGCAAGATCCTGGTATCGGTCT
GCGATTCCGACTCGTCCAACATCAATACAACCTATTAATTTCCCCTCGTCAAAAATAAGGTTATCAAGTG
AGAAATCACCATGAGTGACGACTGAATCCGGTGAGAATGGCAAAAGCTTATGCATTTCTTTCCAGACTTG
TTCAACAGGCCAGCCATTACGCTCGTCATCAAAATCACTCGCATCAACCAAACCGTTATTCATTCGTGAT
TGCGCCTGAGCGAGACGAAATACGCGATCGCTGTTAAAAGGACAATTACAAACAGGAATCGAATGCAACC
GGCGCAGGAACACTGCCAGCGCATCAACAATATTTTCACCTGAATCAGGATATTCTTCTAATACCTGGAA
TGCTGTTTTGCCGGGGATCGCAGTGGTGAGTAACCATGCATCATCAGGAGTACGGATAAAATGCTTGATG
GTCGGAAGAGGCATAAA
