>Addgene plasmid #52687 | pFA6a-kanMX-tetO-Pcyc1-GFP-LINKER | addgene partial sequence | sequence record 83425 | SP6 5'-ATTTAGGTGACACTATAG-3'
GATCTATATTACCCTGTTATCCCTAGCGGATCTGCCGGTAGAGGTGTGGTCAATAAGAGCGACCTCATAC
TATACCTGAGAAAGCAACCTGACCTACAGGAAAGAGTTACTCAAGAATAAGAATTTTCGTTTTAAAACCT
AAGAGTCACTTTAAAATTTGTATACACTTATTTTTTTTATAACTTATTTAATAATAAAAATCATAAATCA
TAAGAAATTCGCTTATTTAGAAGTGGCGCGCCACCAGCACCGTAATCAGCAAGTTTGTATAGTTCATCCA
TGCCATGTGTAATCCCAGCAGCTGTTACAAACTCAAGAAGGACCATGTGGTCTCTCTTTTCGTTGGGATC
TTTCGAAAGGGCAGATTGTGTGGACAGGTAATGGTTGTCTGGTAAAAGGACAGGGCCATCGCCAATTGGA
GTATTTTGTTGATAATGGTCTGCTAGTTGAACGCTTCCATCTTCAATGTTGTGTCTAATTTTGAAGTTAA
CTTTGATTCCATTCTTTTGTTTGTCTGCCATGATGTATACATTGTGTGAGTTATAGTTGTATTCCAATTT
GTGTCCAAGAATGTTTCCATCTTCTTTAAAATCAATACCTTTTAACTCGATTCTATTAACAAGGGTATCA
CCTTCAAACTTGACTTCAGCACGTGTCTTGTAGTTCCCGTCATCTTTGAAAAATATAGTTCTTTCCTGTA
CATAACCTTCGGGCATGGCACTCTTGAAAAAGTCATGCCGTTTCATATGATCTGGGTATCTTGAAAAGCA
TTGAACACCATAAGTGAAAGTAGT
